Addgene plasmid #184859: pRDA_526
Purpose: Lentiviral vector that enables constitutive sgRNA expression. Also encodes Thy1.1 as a marker of transduction.
Depositing lab: Arlene Sharpe. Depositing organization: Harvard Medical School. Publication: Framework for in vivo T cell screens. Milling LE, Markson SC, Tjokrosurjo Q, Derosia NM, Streeter ISL, Hickok GH, Lemmen AM, Nguyen TH, Prathima P, Fithian W, Schwartz MA, Hacohen N, Doench JG, LaFleur MW, Sharpe AH. J Exp Med. 2024 Apr 1;221(4):e20230699. doi: 10.1084/jem.20230699. Epub 2024 Feb 27. PubMed 38411617.
Backbone
  Vector backbone: pXPR_071
  Backbone manufacturer: Arlene Sharpe's Lab
  Backbone size w/o insert (bp): 7095
  Total vector size (bp): 7463
  Modifications to backbone: (1) Modification of the tracrRNA, (2) modification of the stuffer between BsmBI digest sites, (3) addition of a gRNA capture sequence following the tracrRNA, and (4) replacement of the fluorophore Vex with Thy1.1.
  Vector type: Mammalian Expression, Lentiviral, CRISPR
Growth in bacteria
  Bacterial resistance: Ampicillin, 100 μg/mL
  Growth temperature: 37°C
  Growth strain: NEB Stable
  Copy number: High Copy
Gene/Insert
  Gene/Insert name: sgRNA cassette
  gRNA/shRNA sequence: NA
  Promoter: Human U6
  Cloning method: Restriction Enzyme; 5′ cloning site BsmBI (destroyed during cloning); 3′ cloning site BsmBI (destroyed during cloning)
  Sequencing primers: 5′ GTGAATAGAGTTAGGCAGGGATATTCACC
Terms and licenses: Academic/Nonprofit Terms; Industry Terms: Not Available to Industry
How to cite: pRDA_526 was a gift from Arlene Sharpe (Addgene plasmid # 184859 ; http://n2t.net/addgene:184859 ; RRID:Addgene_184859)
