[The description below was written by a language model from this plasmid's Addgene catalogue record and pLannotate feature annotations shown in this document.]
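Description:
pRDA_526 is a lentiviral CRISPR guide-expression vector of about 7.5 kb, derived from the pXPR_071 backbone and intended for constitutive sgRNA delivery to mammalian cells, with mouse Thy1.1 as a surface marker of transduction. It is propagated in E. coli through a high-copy ColE1/pUC origin with ampicillin resistance. An f1 origin, an SV40 origin and lac/T7/T3 remnants of the cloning backbone are also annotated. The viral architecture is that of a third-generation, self-inactivating design: an RSV promoter drives a truncated HIV-1 5' LTR, followed by the Ψ packaging signal with a gag fragment, the RRE for Rev-dependent export of the genomic RNA, a cPPT/CTS, and a ΔU3 3' LTR followed by an SV40 polyadenylation signal.

Between the LTRs sit two expression units. A human U6 (RNA polymerase III) promoter precedes a stuffer flanked by BsmBI sites, which is replaced by the guide spacer during cloning (the sites are destroyed), followed by a Streptococcus pyogenes Cas9 guide scaffold. The scaffold is annotated only as a fragment, consistent with the recorded tracrRNA modification, and a gRNA capture sequence has been added after it. Such capture sequences are generally used to recover guide identity in single-cell sequencing, though the record does not state this. No guide is present in the deposited plasmid. Downstream, a human PGK promoter drives the Thy1 coding sequence, which replaced the Vex fluorophore of the parent vector, and a WPRE enhances its expression. No Cas9 is encoded, so the nuclease must be supplied separately. The associated publication concerns in vivo T cell screens, where Thy1.1 allows transduced cells to be identified or sorted by antibody staining.
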