Features (pLannotate 1.2.2; 27 found; start..end, strand, type, name):
    309..794     +  CDS            Thy1: THY1_MOUSE - Also known as Thy-1. Experimental evidence at protein level: Swiss-Prot protein existence level 1. May play a role in cell-cell or cell-ligand interactions during synaptogenesis and other events in the brain. From Mus musculus (Mouse).
    804..1392    +  misc_feature   WPRE: woodchuck hepatitis virus posttranscriptional regulatory element
   1443..1462    +  misc_feature   cPPT/CTS (fragment): central polypurine tract and central termination sequence of HIV-1
   1464..1697    +  LTR            3' LTR (ΔU3): self-inactivating 3' long terminal repeat (LTR) from HIV-1
   1775..1896    +  polyA_signal   SV40 poly(A) signal: SV40 polyadenylation signal
   1936..2071    +  rep_origin     SV40 ori: SV40 origin of replication
   2092..2110    -  promoter       T7 promoter: promoter for bacteriophage T7 RNA polymerase
   2118..2273    +  CDS            lacZα (fragment): LacZα fragment of β-galactosidase; lacZ fragment
   2278..2706    +  rep_origin     f1 ori (sequence partly withheld): f1 bacteriophage origin of replication; arrow indicates direction of (+) strand synthesis
   2759..2863    +  promoter       AmpR promoter: bla
   2864..3724    +  CDS            AmpR: β-lactamase; bla; confers resistance to ampicillin, carbenicillin, and related antibiotics
   3895..4483    +  rep_origin     ori: high-copy-number ColE1/pMB1/pBR322/pUC origin of replication
   4666..4758    +  CDS            lacI (fragment): lac repressor; lacI; The lac repressor binds to the lac operator to inhibit transcription in E. coli. This inhibition can be relieved by adding lactose or isopropyl-β-D-thiogalactopyranoside (IPTG).
   4771..4792    +  protein_bind   CAP binding site: CAP binding activates transcription in the presence of cAMP. E. coli catabolite activator protein
   4807..4837    +  promoter       lac promoter: promoter for the E. coli lac operon
   4845..4861    +  protein_bind   lac operator: The lac repressor binds to the lac operator to inhibit transcription in E. coli. This inhibition can be relieved by adding lactose or isopropyl-β-D-thiogalactopyranoside (IPTG). lac repressor encoded by lacI
   4906..4924    +  promoter       T3 promoter: promoter for bacteriophage T3 RNA polymerase
   4952..5178    +  promoter       RSV promoter: Rous sarcoma virus enhancer/promoter
   5179..5359    +  LTR            5' LTR (truncated): truncated 5' long terminal repeat (LTR) from HIV-1
   5406..5531    +  misc_feature   HIV-1 Ψ: packaging signal of human immunodeficiency virus type 1
   5515..5878    +  CDS            HIV-1 gag (fragment): gag protein from human immunodeficiency virus 1; gag
   6024..6257    +  misc_feature   RRE: The Rev response element (RRE) of HIV-1 allows for Rev-dependent mRNA export from the nucleus to the cytoplasm.
   6634..6661    +  CDS            Rev (fragment): human immunodeficiency virus 1 (HIV-1) Rev protein; rev; enhances nuclear export of unspliced and incompletely spliced viral mRNAs
   6667..6907    +  promoter       U6 promoter: RNA polymerase III promoter for human U6 snRNA
   6952..7012    +  misc_RNA       gRNA scaffold (fragment): guide RNA scaffold for the Streptococcus pyogenes CRISPR/Cas9 system
   7082..7199    +  misc_feature   cPPT/CTS: central polypurine tract and central termination sequence of HIV-1
   7258..295     +  promoter       hPGK promoter (across the origin): human phosphoglycerate kinase 1 promoter
>Addgene plasmid #184859 | pRDA_526 | addgene full sequence | sequence record 362663 | Addgene NGS Result
CGCGGCGTGCCGGACGTGACAAACGGAAGCCGCACATCTCACTAGTACCCTCGCAGACGGACAGCGCCAG
GGAGCAATGGCAGCGCGCCGACCGCGATGGGCTGTGGCCAATAGCGGCTGCTCAGCAGGGCGCGCCGAGA
GCAGCGGCCGGGAAGGGGCGGTGCGGGAGGCGGGGTGTGGGGCGGTAGTGTGGGCCCTGTTCCTGCCCGC
GCGGTGTTCCGCATTCTGCAAGCCTCCGGAGCGCACGTCGGCAGTCGGCTCCCTCGTTGACCGAATCACC
GACCTCTCTCCCCAGGGGATCCGCCACCATGAACCCTGCTATTAGTGTAGCACTTTTACTTTCTGTGCTG
CAGGTGAGCAGGGGCCAGAAGGTGACCAGCTTGACAGCCTGCCTGGTCAACCAGAATCTCCGCCTTGACT
GCCGGCATGAAAACAATACCAAGGACAACAGCATCCAGCACGAGTTTTCACTCACTCGGGAGAAGAGGAA
ACATGTGTTGTCCGGTACGCTGGGCATTCCAGAGCACACCTATCGAAGTCGTGTCACCCTCAGCAATCAA
CCGTACATCAAAGTTCTGACTCTGGCCAACTTTACTACAAAAGATGAAGGGGATTACTTCTGTGAACTGA
GAGTGTCAGGAGCTAATCCCATGTCCTCAAATAAATCCATAAGTGTCTATAGAGATAAGCTGGTGAAGTG
TGGGGGAATTTCCTTGCTAGTTCAGAACACATCGTGGATGCTGCTGTTACTCCTCTCTTTGTCTCTGCTC
CAAGCACTGGACTTCATCTCTCTATGACGTACGAATCAACCTCTGGATTACAAAATTTGTGAAAGATTGA
CTGGTATTCTTAACTATGTTGCTCCTTTTACGCTATGTGGATACGCTGCTTTAATGCCTTTGTATCATGC
TATTGCTTCCCGTATGGCTTTCATTTTCTCCTCCTTGTATAAATCCTGGTTGCTGTCTCTTTATGAGGAG
TTGTGGCCCGTTGTCAGGCAACGTGGCGTGGTGTGCACTGTGTTTGCTGACGCAACCCCCACTGGTTGGG
GCATTGCCACCACCTGTCAGCTCCTTTCCGGGACTTTCGCTTTCCCCCTCCCTATTGCCACGGCGGAACT
CATCGCCGCCTGCCTTGCCCGCTGCTGGACAGGGGCTCGGCTGTTGGGCACTGACAATTCCGTGGTGTTG
TCGGGGAAATCATCGTCCTTTCCTTGGCTGCTCGCCTGTGTTGCCACCTGGATTCTGCGCGGGACGTCCT
TCTGCTACGTCCCTTCGGCCCTCAATCCAGCGGACCTTCCTTCCCGCGGCCTGCTGCCGGCTCTGCGGCC
TCTTCCGCGTCTTTGCCTTCGCCCTCAGACGAGTCGGATCTCCCTTTGGGCCGCCTCCCCGCGTCGACTT
TAAGACCAATGACTTACAAGGCAGCTGTAGATCTTAGCCACTTTTTAAAAGAAAAGGGGGGACTGGAAGG
GCTAATTCACTCCCAACGAAGACAAGATCTGCTTTTTGCTTGTACTGGGTCTCTCTGGTTAGACCAGATC
TGAGCCTGGGAGCTCTCTGGCTAACTAGGGAACCCACTGCTTAAGCCTCAATAAAGCTTGCCTTGAGTGC
TTCAAGTAGTGTGTGCCCGTCTGTTGTGTGACTCTGGTAACTAGAGATCCCTCAGACCCTTTTAGTCAGT
GTGGAAAATCTCTAGCAGTACGTATAGTAGTTCATGTCATCTTATTATTCAGTATTTATAACTTGCAAAG
AAATGAATATCAGAGAGTGAGAGGAACTTGTTTATTGCAGCTTATAATGGTTACAAATAAAGCAATAGCA
TCACAAATTTCACAAATAAAGCATTTTTTTCACTGCATTCTAGTTGTGGTTTGTCCAAACTCATCAATGT
ATCTTATCATGTCTGGCTCTAGCTATCCCGCCCCTAACTCCGCCCATCCCGCCCCTAACTCCGCCCAGTT
CCGCCCATTCTCCGCCCCATGGCTGACTAATTTTTTTTATTTATGCAGAGGCCGAGGCCGCCTCGGCCTC
TGAGCTATTCCAGAAGTAGTGAGGAGGCTTTTTTGGAGGCCTAGGGACGTACCCAATTCGCCCTATAGTG
AGTCGTATTACGCGCGCTCACTGGCCGTCGTTTTACAACGTCGTGACTGGGAAAACCCTGGCGTTACCCA
ACTTAATCGCCTTGCAGCACATCCCCCTTTCGCCAGCTGGCGTAATAGCGAAGAGGCCCGCACCGATCGC
CCTTCCCAACAGTTGCGCAGCCTGAATGGCGAATGGG
[124 nt withheld, positions 2278-2401]
C
[91 nt withheld, positions 2403-2493]
A
[49 nt withheld, positions 2495-2543]
CCTTTGACGTTGGAGTCCACGTTCTTT
[37 nt withheld, positions 2571-2607]
ACCCTATCTCGGTCTATTCTTTTGATTTATAAGGGATTTTGCCGATTTCGGCCTATTGGTTAAAAAATGA
GCTGATTTAACAAAAATTTAACGCGAATTTTAACAAAATATTAACGCTTACAATTTAGGTGGCACTTTTC
GGGGAAATGTGCGCGGAACCCCTATTTGTTTATTTTTCTAAATACATTCAAATATGTATCCGCTCATGAG
ACAATAACCCTGATAAATGCTTCAATAATATTGAAAAAGGAAGAGTATGAGTATTCAACATTTCCGTGTC
GCCCTTATTCCCTTTTTTGCGGCATTTTGCCTTCCTGTTTTTGCTCACCCAGAAACGCTGGTGAAAGTAA
AAGATGCTGAAGATCAGTTGGGTGCACGAGTGGGTTACATCGAACTGGATCTCAACAGCGGTAAGATCCT
TGAGAGTTTTCGCCCCGAAGAACGTTTTCCAATGATGAGCACTTTTAAAGTTCTGCTATGTGGCGCGGTA
TTATCCCGTATTGACGCCGGGCAAGAGCAACTCGGTCGCCGCATACACTATTCTCAGAATGACTTGGTTG
AGTACTCACCAGTCACAGAAAAGCATCTTACGGATGGCATGACAGTAAGAGAATTATGCAGTGCTGCCAT
AACCATGAGTGATAACACTGCGGCCAACTTACTTCTGACAACGATCGGAGGACCGAAGGAGCTAACCGCT
TTTTTGCACAACATGGGGGATCATGTAACTCGCCTTGATCGTTGGGAACCGGAGCTGAATGAAGCCATAC
CAAACGACGAGCGTGACACCACGATGCCTGTAGCAATGGCAACAACGTTGCGCAAACTATTAACTGGCGA
ACTACTTACTCTAGCTTCCCGGCAACAATTAATAGACTGGATGGAGGCGGATAAAGTTGCAGGACCACTT
CTGCGCTCGGCCCTTCCGGCTGGCTGGTTTATTGCTGATAAATCTGGAGCCGGTGAGCGTGGGTCTCGCG
GTATCATTGCAGCACTGGGGCCAGATGGTAAGCCCTCCCGTATCGTAGTTATCTACACGACGGGGAGTCA
GGCAACTATGGATGAACGAAATAGACAGATCGCTGAGATAGGTGCCTCACTGATTAAGCATTGGTAACTG
TCAGACCAAGTTTACTCATATATACTTTAGATTGATTTAAAACTTCATTTTTAATTTAAAAGGATCTAGG
TGAAGATCCTTTTTGATAATCTCATGACCAAAATCCCTTAACGTGAGTTTTCGTTCCACTGAGCGTCAGA
CCCCGTAGAAAAGATCAAAGGATCTTCTTGAGATCCTTTTTTTCTGCGCGTAATCTGCTGCTTGCAAACA
AAAAAACCACCGCTACCAGCGGTGGTTTGTTTGCCGGATCAAGAGCTACCAACTCTTTTTCCGAAGGTAA
CTGGCTTCAGCAGAGCGCAGATACCAAATACTGTTCTTCTAGTGTAGCCGTAGTTAGGCCACCACTTCAA
GAACTCTGTAGCACCGCCTACATACCTCGCTCTGCTAATCCTGTTACCAGTGGCTGCTGCCAGTGGCGAT
AAGTCGTGTCTTACCGGGTTGGACTCAAGACGATAGTTACCGGATAAGGCGCAGCGGTCGGGCTGAACGG
GGGGTTCGTGCACACAGCCCAGCTTGGAGCGAACGACCTACACCGAACTGAGATACCTACAGCGTGAGCT
ATGAGAAAGCGCCACGCTTCCCGAAGGGAGAAAGGCGGACAGGTATCCGGTAAGCGGCAGGGTCGGAACA
GGAGAGCGCACGAGGGAGCTTCCAGGGGGAAACGCCTGGTATCTTTATAGTCCTGTCGGGTTTCGCCACC
TCTGACTTGAGCGTCGATTTTTGTGATGCTCGTCAGGGGGGCGGAGCCTATGGAAAAACGCCAGCAACGC
GGCCTTTTTACGGTTCCTGGCCTTTTGCTGGCCTTTTGCTCACATGTTCTTTCCTGCGTTATCCCCTGAT
TCTGTGGATAACCGTATTACCGCCTTTGAGTGAGCTGATACCGCTCGCCGCAGCCGAACGACCGAGCGCA
GCGAGTCAGTGAGCGAGGAAGCGGAAGAGCGCCCAATACGCAAACCGCCTCTCCCCGCGCGTTGGCCGAT
TCATTAATGCAGCTGGCACGACAGGTTTCCCGACTGGAAAGCGGGCAGTGAGCGCAACGCAATTAATGTG
AGTTAGCTCACTCATTAGGCACCCCAGGCTTTACACTTTATGCTTCCGGCTCGTATGTTGTGTGGAATTG
TGAGCGGATAACAATTTCACACAGGAAACAGCTATGACCATGATTACGCCAAGCGCGCAATTAACCCTCA
CTAAAGGGAACAAAAGCTGGAGCTGCAAGCTTAATGTAGTCTTATGCAATACTCTTGTAGTCTTGCAACA
TGGTAACGATGAGTTAGCAACATGCCTTACAAGGAGAGAAAAAGCACCGTGCATGCCGATTGGTGGAAGT
AAGGTGGTACGATCGTGCCTTATTAGGAAGGCAACAGACGGGTCTGACATGGATTGGACGAACCACTGAA
TTGCCGCATTGCAGAGATATTGTATTTAAGTGCCTAGCTCGATACATAAACGGGTCTCTCTGGTTAGACC
AGATCTGAGCCTGGGAGCTCTCTGGCTAACTAGGGAACCCACTGCTTAAGCCTCAATAAAGCTTGCCTTG
AGTGCTTCAAGTAGTGTGTGCCCGTCTGTTGTGTGACTCTGGTAACTAGAGATCCCTCAGACCCTTTTAG
TCAGTGTGGAAAATCTCTAGCAGTGGCGCCCGAACAGGGACTTGAAAGCGAAAGGGAAACCAGAGGAGCT
CTCTCGACGCAGGACTCGGCTTGCTGAAGCGCGCACGGCAAGAGGCGAGGGGCGGCGACTGGTGAGTACG
CCAAAAATTTTGACTAGCGGAGGCTAGAAGGAGAGAGATGGGTGCGAGAGCGTCAGTATTAAGCGGGGGA
GAATTAGATCGCGATGGGAAAAAATTCGGTTAAGGCCAGGGGGAAAGAAAAAATATAAATTAAAACATAT
AGTATGGGCAAGCAGGGAGCTAGAACGATTCGCAGTTAATCCTGGCCTGTTAGAAACATCAGAAGGCTGT
AGACAAATACTGGGACAGCTACAACCATCCCTTCAGACAGGATCAGAAGAACTTAGATCATTATATAATA
CAGTAGCAACCCTCTATTGTGTGCATCAAAGGATAGAGATAAAAGACACCAAGGAAGCTTTAGACAAGAT
AGAGGAAGAGCAAAACAAAAGTAAGACCACCGCACAGCAAGCGGCCGCTGATCTTCAGACCTGGAGGAGG
AGATATGAGGGACAATTGGAGAAGTGAATTATATAAATATAAAGTAGTAAAAATTGAACCATTAGGAGTA
GCACCCACCAAGGCAAAGAGAAGAGTGGTGCAGAGAGAAAAAAGAGCAGTGGGAATAGGAGCTTTGTTCC
TTGGGTTCTTGGGAGCAGCAGGAAGCACTATGGGCGCAGCGTCAATGACGCTGACGGTACAGGCCAGACA
ATTATTGTCTGGTATAGTGCAGCAGCAGAACAATTTGCTGAGGGCTATTGAGGCGCAACAGCATCTGTTG
CAACTCACAGTCTGGGGCATCAAGCAGCTCCAGGCAAGAATCCTGGCTGTGGAAAGATACCTAAAGGATC
AACAGCTCCTGGGGATTTGGGGTTGCTCTGGAAAACTCATTTGCACCACTGCTGTGCCTTGGAATGCTAG
TTGGAGTAATAAATCTCTGGAACAGATTTGGAATCACACGACCTGGATGGAGTGGGACAGAGAAATTAAC
AATTACACAAGCTTAATACACTCCTTAATTGAAGAATCGCAAAACCAGCAAGAAAAGAATGAACAAGAAT
TATTGGAATTAGATAAATGGGCAAGTTTGTGGAATTGGTTTAACATAACAAATTGGCTGTGGTATATAAA
ATTATTCATAATGATAGTAGGAGGCTTGGTAGGTTTAAGAATAGTTTTTGCTGTACTTTCTATAGTGAAT
AGAGTTAGGCAGGGATATTCACCATTATCGTTTCAGACCCACCTCCCAACCCCGAGGGGACCCGGTACCG
AGGGCCTATTTCCCATGATTCCTTCATATTTGCATATACGATACAAGGCTGTTAGAGAGATAATTAGAAT
TAATTTGACTGTAAACACAAAGATATTAGTACAAAATACGTGACGTAGAAAGTAATAATTTCTTGGGTAG
TTTGCAGTTTTAAAATTATGTTTTAAAATGGACTATCATATGCTTACCGTAACTTGAAAGTATTTCGATT
TCTTGGCTTTATATATCTTGTGGAAAGGACGAAACACCGGAGACGCTTTTTTGTTTGAGAGCTAGAAACG
TCTCATAGCAAGTTCAAATAAGGCTAGTCCGTTATCAACTTGAAAAAGTGGCACCGAGTCGGTGCGCTCA
CCTATTAGCGGCTAAGGTTTTTTGAATTCTCGACCTCGAGACAAATGGCAGTATTCATCCACAATTTTAA
AAGAAAAGGGGGGATTGGGGGGTACAGTGCAGGGGAAAGAATAGTAGACATAATAGCAACAGACATACAA
ACTAAAGAATTACAAAAACAAATTACAAAAATTCAAAATTTTCGGGTTTATTACAGGGACAGCAGAGATC
CACTTTGGCCGCGGCTCGAGGGGGCCCGGGTTGCGCCTTTTCCAAGGCAGCCCTGGGTTTGCGCAGGGAC
GCGGCTGCTCTGGGCGTGGTTCCGGGAAACGCAGCGGCGCCGACCCTGGGTCTCGCACATTCTTCACGTC
CGTTCGCAGCGTCACCCGGATCTTCGCCGCTACCCTTGTGGGCCCCCCGGCGACGCTTCCTGCTCCGCCC
CTAAGTCGGGAAGGTTCCTTGCGGTT
